>Addgene plasmid #68747 | pGL4.26-SS-78 | depositor full sequence | sequence record 120989 | pGL4.26-SS-78 sequence 4928 bps
GGCCTAACTGGCCGGTACCTGAGCTCGCTAGCTGTAGATGGAGAAGCTTAGACACTAGAGGGTATATAAT
GGAAGCTCGACTTCCAGCTTGGCAATCCGGTACTGTTGGTAAAGCCACCATGGTGAGCAAGGGCGAGGAG
CTGTTCACCGGGGTGGTGCCCATCCTGGTCGAGCTGGACGGCGACGTAAACGGCCACAAGTTCAGCGTGT
CCGGCGAGGGCGAGGGCGATGCCACCTACGGCAAGCTGACCCTGAAGTTCATCTGCACCACCGGCAAGCT
GCCCGTGCCCTGGCCCACCCTCGTGACCACCCTGACCTACGGCGTGCAGTGCTTCAGCCGCTACCCCGAC
CACATGAAGCAGCACGACTTCTTCAAGTCCGCCATGCCCGAAGGCTACGTCCAGGAGCGCACCATCTTCT
TCAAGGACGACGGCAACTACAAGACCCGCGCCGAGGTGAAGTTCGAGGGCGACACCCTGGTGAACCGCAT
CGAGCTGAAGGGCATCGACTTCAAGGAGGACGGCAACATCCTGGGGCACAAGCTGGAGTACAACTACAAC
AGCCACAACGTCTATATCATGGCCGACAAGCAGAAGAACGGCATCAAGGTGAACTTCAAGATCCGCCACA
ACATCGAGGACGGCAGCGTGCAGCTCGCCGACCACTACCAGCAGAACACCCCCATCGGCGACGGCCCCGT
GCTGCTGCCCGACAACCACTACCTGAGCACCCAGTCCGCCCTGAGCAAAGACCCCAACGAGAAGCGCGAT
CACATGGTCCTGCTGGAGTTCGTGACCGCCGCCGGGATCACTCTCGGCATGGACGAGCTGTACAAGTAAT
AATTCTAGAGTCGGGGCGGCCGGCCGCTTCGAGCAGACATGATAAGATACATTGATGAGTTTGGACAAAC
CACAACTAGAATGCAGTGAAAAAAATGCTTTATTTGTGAAATTTGTGATGCTATTGCTTTATTTGTAACC
ATTATAAGCTGCAATAAACAAGTTAACAACAACAATTGCATTCATTTTATGTTTCAGGTTCAGGGGGAGG
TGTGGGAGGTTTTTTAAAGCAAGTAAAACCTCTACAAATGTGGTAAAATCGATAAGGATCCGTTTGCGTA
TTGGGCGCTCTTCCGCTGATCTGCGCAGCACCATGGCCTGAAATAACCTCTGAAAGAGGAACTTGGTTAG
CTACCTTCTGAGGCGGAAAGAACCAGCTGTGGAATGTGTGTCAGTTAGGGTGTGGAAAGTCCCCAGGCTC
CCCAGCAGGCAGAAGTATGCAAAGCATGCATCTCAATTAGTCAGCAACCAGGTGTGGAAAGTCCCCAGGC
TCCCCAGCAGGCAGAAGTATGCAAAGCATGCATCTCAATTAGTCAGCAACCATAGTCCCGCCCCTAACTC
CGCCCATCCCGCCCCTAACTCCGCCCAGTTCCGCCCATTCTCCGCCCCATGGCTGACTAATTTTTTTTAT
TTATGCAGAGGCCGAGGCCGCCTCTGCCTCTGAGCTATTCCAGAAGTAGTGAGGAGGCTTTTTTGGAGGC
CTAGGCTTTTGCAAAAAGCTCGATTCTTCTGACACTAGCGCCACCATGAAGAAGCCCGAACTCACCGCTA
CCAGCGTTGAAAAATTTCTCATCGAGAAGTTCGACAGTGTGAGCGACCTGATGCAGTTGTCGGAGGGCGA
AGAGAGCCGAGCCTTCAGCTTCGATGTCGGCGGACGCGGCTATGTACTGCGGGTGAATAGCTGCGCTGAT
GGCTTCTACAAAGACCGCTACGTGTACCGCCACTTCGCCAGCGCTGCACTACCCATCCCCGAAGTGTTGG
ACATCGGCGAGTTCAGCGAGAGCCTGACATACTGCATCAGTAGACGCGCCCAAGGCGTTACTCTCCAAGA
CCTCCCCGAAACAGAGCTGCCTGCTGTGTTACAGCCTGTCGCCGAAGCTATGGATGCTATTGCCGCCGCC
GACCTCAGTCAAACCAGCGGCTTCGGCCCATTCGGGCCCCAAGGCATCGGCCAGTACACAACCTGGCGGG
ATTTCATTTGCGCCATTGCTGATCCCCATGTCTACCACTGGCAGACCGTGATGGACGACACCGTGTCCGC
CAGCGTAGCTCAAGCCCTGGACGAACTGATGCTGTGGGCCGAAGACTGTCCCGAGGTGCGCCACCTCGTC
CATGCCGACTTCGGCAGCAACAACGTCCTGACCGACAACGGCCGCATCACCGCCGTAATCGACTGGTCCG
AAGCTATGTTCGGGGACAGTCAGTACGAGGTGGCCAACATCTTCTTCTGGCGGCCCTGGCTGGCTTGCAT
GGAGCAGCAGACTCGCTACTTCGAGCGCCGGCATCCCGAGCTGGCCGGCAGCCCTCGTCTGCGAGCCTAC
ATGCTGCGCATCGGCCTGGATCAGCTCTACCAGAGCCTCGTGGACGGCAACTTCGACGATGCTGCCTGGG
CTCAAGGCCGCTGCGATGCCATCGTCCGCAGCGGGGCCGGCACCGTCGGTCGCACACAAATCGCTCGCCG
GAGCGCAGCCGTATGGACCGACGGCTGCGTCGAGGTGCTGGCCGACAGCGGCAACCGCCGGCCCAGTACA
CGACCGCGCGCTAAGGAGGTAGGTCGAGTTTAAACTCTAGAACCGGTCATGGCCGCAATAAAATATCTTT
ATTTTCATTACATCTGTGTGTTGGTTTTTTGTGTGTTCGAACTAGATGCTGTCGACCGATGCCCTTGAGA
GCCTTCAACCCAGTCAGCTCCTTCCGGTGGGCGCGGGGCATGACTATCGTCGCCGCACTTATGACTGTCT
TCTTTATCATGCAACTCGTAGGACAGGTGCCGGCAGCGCTCTTCCGCTTCCTCGCTCACTGACTCGCTGC
GCTCGGTCGTTCGGCTGCGGCGAGCGGTATCAGCTCACTCAAAGGCGGTAATACGGTTATCCACAGAATC
AGGGGATAACGCAGGAAAGAACATGTGAGCAAAAGGCCAGCAAAAGGCCAGGAACCGTAAAAAGGCCGCG
TTGCTGGCGTTTTTCCATAGGCTCCGCCCCCCTGACGAGCATCACAAAAATCGACGCTCAAGTCAGAGGT
GGCGAAACCCGACAGGACTATAAAGATACCAGGCGTTTCCCCCTGGAAGCTCCCTCGTGCGCTCTCCTGT
TCCGACCCTGCCGCTTACCGGATACCTGTCCGCCTTTCTCCCTTCGGGAAGCGTGGCGCTTTCTCATAGC
TCACGCTGTAGGTATCTCAGTTCGGTGTAGGTCGTTCGCTCCAAGCTGGGCTGTGTGCACGAACCCCCCG
TTCAGCCCGACCGCTGCGCCTTATCCGGTAACTATCGTCTTGAGTCCAACCCGGTAAGACACGACTTATC
GCCACTGGCAGCAGCCACTGGTAACAGGATTAGCAGAGCGAGGTATGTAGGCGGTGCTACAGAGTTCTTG
AAGTGGTGGCCTAACTACGGCTACACTAGAAGAACAGTATTTGGTATCTGCGCTCTGCTGAAGCCAGTTA
CCTTCGGAAAAAGAGTTGGTAGCTCTTGATCCGGCAAACAAACCACCGCTGGTAGCGGTGGTTTTTTTGT
TTGCAAGCAGCAGATTACGCGCAGAAAAAAAGGATCTCAAGAAGATCCTTTGATCTTTTCTACGGGGTCT
GACGCTCAGTGGAACGAAAACTCACGTTAAGGGATTTTGGTCATGAGATTATCAAAAAGGATCTTCACCT
AGATCCTTTTAAATTAAAAATGAAGTTTTAAATCAATCTAAAGTATATATGAGTAAACTTGGTCTGACAG
CGGCCGCAAATGCTAAACCACTGCAGTGGTTACCAGTGCTTGATCAGTGAGGCACCGATCTCAGCGATCT
GCCTATTTCGTTCGTCCATAGTGGCCTGACTCCCCGTCGTGTAGATCACTACGATTCGTGAGGGCTTACC
ATCAGGCCCCAGCGCAGCAATGATGCCGCGAGAGCCGCGTTCACCGGCCCCCGATTTGTCAGCAATGAAC
CAGCCAGCAGGGAGGGCCGAGCGAAGAAGTGGTCCTGCTACTTTGTCCGCCTCCATCCAGTCTATGAGCT
GCTGTCGTGATGCTAGAGTAAGAAGTTCGCCAGTGAGTAGTTTCCGAAGAGTTGTGGCCATTGCTACTGG
CATCGTGGTATCACGCTCGTCGTTCGGTATGGCTTCGTTCAACTCTGGTTCCCAGCGGTCAAGCCGGGTC
ACATGATCACCCATATTATGAAGAAATGCAGTCAGCTCCTTAGGGCCTCCGATCGTTGTCAGAAGTAAGT
TGGCCGCGGTGTTGTCGCTCATGGTAATGGCAGCACTACACAATTCTCTTACCGTCATGCCATCCGTAAG
ATGCTTTTCCGTGACCGGCGAGTACTCAACCAAGTCGTTTTGTGAGTAGTGTATACGGCGACCAAGCTGC
TCTTGCCCGGCGTCTATACGGGACAACACCGCGCCACATAGCAGTACTTTGAAAGTGCTCATCATCGGGA
ATCGTTCTTCGGGGCGGAAAGACTCAAGGATCTTGCCGCTATTGAGATCCAGTTCGATATAGCCCACTCT
TGCACCCAGTTGATCTTCAGCATCTTTTACTTTCACCAGCGTTTCGGGGTGTGCAAAAACAGGCAAGCAA
AATGCCGCAAAGAAGGGAATGAGTGCGACACGAAAATGTTGGATGCTCATACTCGTCCTTTTTCAATATT
ATTGAAGCATTTATCAGGGTTACTAGTACGTCTCTCAAGGATAAGTAAGTAATATTAAGGTACGGGAGGT
ATTGGACAGGCCGCAATAAAATATCTTTATTTTCATTACATCTGTGTGTTGGTTTTTTGTGTGAATCGAT
AGTACTAACATACGCTCTCCATCAAAACAAAACGAAACAAAACAAACTAGCAAAATAGGCTGTCCCCAGT
GCAAGTGCAGGTGCCAGAACATTTCTCT
Features (pLannotate 1.2.2; 13 found; start..end, strand, type, name):
     56..87      +  promoter       minP: minimal TATA-box promoter with low basal activity
    120..839     +  CDS            EGFP: the original enhanced GFP (Yang et al., 1996) mammalian codon-optimized
    883..1004    -  polyA_signal   SV40 poly(A) signal: SV40 polyadenylation signal
   1030..1161    -  CDS            LT_SV40 (fragment): Experimental evidence at protein level: Swiss-Prot protein existence level 1. Isoform 17kT antigen targets host RBL2 for degradation and promotes cell proliferation. Transactivates host cyclin A promoter through its J domain. From Simian virus 40 (SV40).
   1198..1555    +  promoter       SV40 promoter: SV40 enhancer and early promoter
   1586..2623    +  CDS            HygR: hygromycin B phosphotransferase confers resistance to hygromycin
   2647..2695    +  polyA_signal   poly(A) signal: synthetic polyadenylation signal
   2711..2842    +  CDS            TcR (fragment): tetracycline efflux protein; tet; confers resistance to tetracycline
   3022..3610    -  rep_origin     ori: high-copy-number ColE1/pMB1/pBR322/pUC origin of replication
   3810..4670    -  CDS            AmpR: β-lactamase confers resistance to ampicillin, carbenicillin, and related antibiotics
   4671..4712    -  promoter       AmpR promoter (fragment): bla
   4775..4823    +  polyA_signal   poly(A) signal: synthetic polyadenylation signal
   4837..4928    +  misc_feature   pause site: RNA polymerase II transcriptional pause signal from the human α2 globin gene
