[The description below was written by a language model from this plasmid's Addgene catalogue record and pLannotate feature annotations shown in this document.]
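Description:
pGL4.26-SS-78 is a mammalian reporter plasmid of 4,928 bp built on the Promega pGL4.26 (luc2/minP/hygro) backbone, in which the luciferase gene has been replaced by a GFP reporter. It is propagated in E. coli from a high-copy ColE1/pUC-type origin under ampicillin selection (AmpR, β-lactamase). For selection in mammalian cells it carries a hygromycin B phosphotransferase gene driven by the SV40 enhancer/early promoter and terminated by a synthetic poly(A) signal.

The recorded insert is "ZF9 Op", an 11 bp synthetic sequence. From its name and the stated purpose ("ZF9 Op -- GFP"), it is an operator, that is, a binding site for a zinc-finger protein designated ZF9. The operator is too short to be annotated in the feature table, so its exact position is not given. The layout suggests it lies just upstream of minP, the minimal TATA-box promoter with low basal activity, which sits immediately before the EGFP coding sequence. EGFP is followed by an SV40 poly(A) signal. A synthetic poly(A) signal and an RNA polymerase II transcriptional pause site from the human α2-globin gene lie upstream of the reporter cassette. These are standard pGL4 elements that limit read-through transcription from the backbone and so reduce background. The short SV40 large T and TcR fragments in the annotation appear to be residual backbone sequence rather than functional genes.

Because minP alone gives little expression, EGFP output should depend on an activator being recruited to the ZF9 operator. This makes the plasmid a fluorescent readout for zinc-finger-based transcription factors, in keeping with the associated work on DNA sense-and-respond protein modules in mammalian cells.
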