Addgene plasmid #68747: pGL4.26-SS-78
Purpose: ZF9 Op -- GFP
Depositing lab: James Collins. Depositing organization: Massachusetts Institute of Technology. Publication: DNA sense-and-respond protein modules for mammalian cells. Slomovic S, Collins JJ. Nat Methods. 2015 Sep 21. doi: 10.1038/nmeth.3585. PubMed 26389572.
Backbone
  Vector backbone: pGL4.26 luc2/minp/hygro
  Backbone manufacturer: Promega
  Backbone size w/o insert (bp): 4917
  Total vector size (bp): 4928
  Modifications to backbone: GFP instead of Luc
  Vector type: Mammalian Expression
  Selectable markers: Hygromycin
Growth in bacteria
  Bacterial resistance: Ampicillin, 100 μg/mL
  Growth temperature: 37°C
  Growth strain: DH5alpha
  Copy number: High Copy
Gene/Insert
  Gene/Insert name: ZF9 Op
  Species: Synthetic
  Insert size (bp): 11
Terms and licenses: Academic/Nonprofit Terms; Industry Terms: Not Available to Industry
How to cite: pGL4.26-SS-78 was a gift from James Collins (Addgene plasmid # 68747 ; http://n2t.net/addgene:68747 ; RRID:Addgene_68747)
