>Addgene plasmid #68747 | pGL4.26-SS-78 | addgene partial sequence | sequence record 124893 | EGFP-N 5'-CGTCGCCGTCCAGCTCGACCAG-3'
GCTCCTCGCCCTTGCTCACCATGGTGGCTTTACCAACAGTACCGGATTGCCAAGCTGGAAGTCGAGCTTC
CATTATATACCCTCTAGTGTCTAAGCTTCTCCATCTACAGCTAGCGAGCTCAGGTACCGGCCAGTTAGGC
CAGAGAAATGTTCTGGCACCTGCACTTGCACTGGGGACAGCCTATTTTGCTAGTTTGTTTTGTTTCGTTT
TGTTTTGATGGAGAGCGTATGTTAGTACTATCGATTCACACAAAAAACCAACACACAGATGTAATGAAAA
TAAAGATATTTTATTGCGGCCTGTCCAATACCTCCCGTACCTTAATATTACTTACTTATCCTTGAGAGAC
GTACTAGTAACCCTGATAAATGCTTCAATAATATTGAAAAAGGACGAGTATGAGCATCCAACATTTTCGT
GTCGCACTCATTCCCTTCTTTGCGGCATTTTGCTTGCCTGTTTTTGCACACCCCGAAACGCTGGTGAAAG
TAAAAGATGCTGAAGATCAACTGGGTGCAAGAGTGGGCTATATCGAACTGGATCTCAATAGCGGCAAGAT
CCTTGAGTCTTTCCGCCCCGAAGAACGATTCCCGATGATGAGCACTTTCAAAGTACTGCTATGTGGCGCG
GTGTTGTCCCGTATAGACGCCGGGCAAGAGCAGCTTGGTCGCCGTATACACTACTCACAAAACGACTTGG
TTGAGTACTCGCCGGTCACGGAAAAGCATCTTACGGATGGCATGACGGTAAGAGAATTGTGTAGTGCTGC
CATTACCATGAGCGAC
