>Addgene plasmid #68747 | pGL4.26-SS-78 | addgene partial sequence | sequence record 124895 | EBV-rev 5'-GTGGTTTGTCCAAACTCATC-3'
GAGCGGCCGGCCGCCCCGACTCTAGAATTATTACTTGTACAGCTCGTCCATGCCGAGAGTGATCCCGGCG
GCGGTCACGAACTCCAGCAGGACCATGTGATCGCGCTTCTCGTTGGGGTCTTTGCTCAGGGCGGACTGGG
TGCTCAGGTAGTGGTTGTCGGGCAGCAGCACGGGGCCGTCGCCGATGGGGGTGTTCTGCTGGTAGTGGTC
GGCGAGCTGCACGCTGCCGTCCTCGATGTTGTGGCGGATCTTGAAGTTCACCTTGATGCCGTTCTTCTGC
TTGTCGGCCATGATATAGACGTTGTGGCTGTTGTAGTTGTACTCCAGCTTGTGCCCCAGGATGTTGCCGT
CCTCCTTGAAGTCGATGCCCTTCAGCTCGATGCGGTTCACCAGGGTGTCGCCCTCGAACTTCACCTCGGC
GCGGGTCTTGTAGTTGCCGTCGTCCTTGAAGAAGATGGTGCGCTCCTGGACGTAGCCTTCGGGCATGGCG
GACTTGAAGAAGTCGTGCTGCTTCATGTGGTCGGGGTAGCGGCTGAAGCACTGCACGCCGTAGGTCAGGG
TGGTCACGAGGGTGGGCCAGGGCACGGGCAGCTTGCCGGTGGTGCAGATGAACTTCAGGGTCAGCTTGCC
GTAGGTGGCATCGCCCTCGCCCTCGCCGGACACGCTGAACTTGTGGCCGTTTACGTCGCCGTCCAGCTCG
ACCAGGATGGGCACCACCCCGGTGAACAGCTCCTCGCCCTTGCTCACCATGGTGGCTTTACCAACAGTAC
CGGATTGCCAAGCTGGAAGTCGAGCTTCCATTATATACCCTCTAGTGTCTAAGCTTCTCCATCTACAGCT
AGCGAGCTCAGGTACCGGCC
